>Addgene plasmid #110851 | pLenti-VQRRA-P2A-Puro | depositor full sequence | sequence record 208403 | Full Sequence
TTAATGTAGTCTTATGCAATACTCTTGTAGTCTTGCAACATGGTAACGATGAGTTAGCAACATGCCTTAC
AAGGAGAGAAAAAGCACCGTGCATGCCGATTGGTGGAAGTAAGGTGGTACGATCGTGCCTTATTAGGAAG
GCAACAGACGGGTCTGACATGGATTGGACGAACCACTGAATTGCCGCATTGCAGAGATATTGTATTTAAG
TGCCTAGCTCGATACATAAACGGGTCTCTCTGGTTAGACCAGATCTGAGCCTGGGAGCTCTCTGGCTAAC
TAGGGAACCCACTGCTTAAGCCTCAATAAAGCTTGCCTTGAGTGCTTCAAGTAGTGTGTGCCCGTCTGTT
GTGTGACTCTGGTAACTAGAGATCCCTCAGACCCTTTTAGTCAGTGTGGAAAATCTCTAGCAGTGGCGCC
CGAACAGGGACTTGAAAGCGAAAGGGAAACCAGAGGAGCTCTCTCGACGCAGGACTCGGCTTGCTGAAGC
GCGCACGGCAAGAGGCGAGGGGCGGCGACTGGTGAGTACGCCAAAAATTTTGACTAGCGGAGGCTAGAAG
GAGAGAGATGGGTGCGAGAGCGTCAGTATTAAGCGGGGGAGAATTAGATCGCGATGGGAAAAAATTCGGT
TAAGGCCAGGGGGAAAGAAAAAATATAAATTAAAACATATAGTATGGGCAAGCAGGGAGCTAGAACGATT
CGCAGTTAATCCTGGCCTGTTAGAAACATCAGAAGGCTGTAGACAAATACTGGGACAGCTACAACCATCC
CTTCAGACAGGATCAGAAGAACTTAGATCATTATATAATACAGTAGCAACCCTCTATTGTGTGCATCAAA
GGATAGAGATAAAAGACACCAAGGAAGCTTTAGACAAGATAGAGGAAGAGCAAAACAAAAGTAAGACCAC
CGCACAGCAAGCGGCCGCTGATCTTCAGACCTGGAGGAGGAGATATGAGGGACAATTGGAGAAGTGAATT
ATATAAATATAAAGTAGTAAAAATTGAACCATTAGGAGTAGCACCCACCAAGGCAAAGAGAAGAGTGGTG
CAGAGAGAAAAAAGAGCAGTGGGAATAGGAGCTTTGTTCCTTGGGTTCTTGGGAGCAGCAGGAAGCACTA
TGGGCGCAGCGTCAATGACGCTGACGGTACAGGCCAGACAATTATTGTCTGGTATAGTGCAGCAGCAGAA
CAATTTGCTGAGGGCTATTGAGGCGCAACAGCATCTGTTGCAACTCACAGTCTGGGGCATCAAGCAGCTC
CAGGCAAGAATCCTGGCTGTGGAAAGATACCTAAAGGATCAACAGCTCCTGGGGATTTGGGGTTGCTCTG
GAAAACTCATTTGCACCACTGCTGTGCCTTGGAATGCTAGTTGGAGTAATAAATCTCTGGAACAGATTTG
GAATCACACGACCTGGATGGAGTGGGACAGAGAAATTAACAATTACACAAGCTTAATACACTCCTTAATT
GAAGAATCGCAAAACCAGCAAGAAAAGAATGAACAAGAATTATTGGAATTAGATAAATGGGCAAGTTTGT
GGAATTGGTTTAACATAACAAATTGGCTGTGGTATATAAAATTATTCATAATGATAGTAGGAGGCTTGGT
AGGTTTAAGAATAGTTTTTGCTGTACTTTCTATAGTGAATAGAGTTAGGCAGGGATATTCACCATTATCG
TTTCAGACCCACCTCCCAACCCCGAGGGGACCCAGACCACAATTTTAAAAGAAAAGGGGGGATTGGGGGG
TACAGTGCAGGGGAAAGAATAGTAGACATAATAGCAACAGACATACAAACTAAAGAATTACAAAAACAAA
TTACAAAAATTCAAAATTTTCGGGTTTATTACAGGGACAGCAGAGATCCACTTTGGCGCCGGCTCGAGTG
GCTCCGGTGCCCGTCAGTGGGCAGAGCGCACATCGCCCACAGTCCCCGAGAAGTTGGGGGGAGGGGTCGG
CAATTGAACCGGTGCCTAGAGAAGGTGGCGCGGGGTAAACTGGGAAAGTGATGTCGTGTACTGGCTCCGC
CTTTTTCCCGAGGGTGGGGGAGAACCGTATATAAGTGCAGTAGTCGCCGTGAACGTTCTTTTTCGCAACG
GGTTTGCCGCCAGAACACAGGTGTCGTGACGCGGGATCCGCCACCATGGATTACAAAGACGATGACGATA
AGATGGCCCCAAAGAAGAAGCGGAAGGTCGGTATCCACGGAGTCCCAGCAGCCGACAAGAAGTACAGCAT
CGGCCTGGACATCGGCACCAACTCTGTGGGCTGGGCCGTGATCACCGACGAGTACAAGGTGCCCAGCAAG
AAATTCAAGGTGCTGGGCAACACCGACCGGCACAGCATCAAGAAGAACCTGATCGGAGCCCTGCTGTTCG
ACAGCGGCGAAACAGCCGAGGCCACCCGGCTGAAGAGAACCGCCAGAAGAAGATACACCAGACGGAAGAA
CCGGATCTGCTATCTGCAAGAGATCTTCAGCAACGAGATGGCCAAGGTGGACGACAGCTTCTTCCACAGA
CTGGAAGAGTCCTTCCTGGTGGAAGAGGATAAGAAGCACGAGCGGCACCCCATCTTCGGCAACATCGTGG
ACGAGGTGGCCTACCACGAGAAGTACCCCACCATCTACCACCTGAGAAAGAAACTGGTGGACAGCACCGA
CAAGGCCGACCTGCGGCTGATCTATCTGGCCCTGGCCCACATGATCAAGTTCCGGGGCCACTTCCTGATC
GAGGGCGACCTGAACCCCGACAACAGCGACGTGGACAAGCTGTTCATCCAGCTGGTGCAGACCTACAACC
AGCTGTTCGAGGAAAACCCCATCAACGCCAGCGGCGTGGACGCCAAGGCCATCCTGTCTGCCAGACTGAG
CAAGAGCAGACGGCTGGAAAATCTGATCGCCCAGCTGCCCGGCGAGAAGAAGAATGGCCTGTTCGGAAAC
CTGATTGCCCTGAGCCTGGGCCTGACCCCCAACTTCAAGAGCAACTTCGACCTGGCCGAGGATGCCAAAC
TGCAGCTGAGCAAGGACACCTACGACGACGACCTGGACAACCTGCTGGCCCAGATCGGCGACCAGTACGC
CGACCTGTTTCTGGCCGCCAAGAACCTGTCCGACGCCATCCTGCTGAGCGACATCCTGAGAGTGAACACC
GAGATCACCAAGGCCCCCCTGAGCGCCTCTATGATCAAGAGATACGACGAGCACCACCAGGACCTGACCC
TGCTGAAAGCTCTCGTGCGGCAGCAGCTGCCTGAGAAGTACAAAGAGATTTTCTTCGACCAGAGCAAGAA
CGGCTACGCCGGCTACATTGACGGCGGAGCCAGCCAGGAAGAGTTCTACAAGTTCATCAAGCCCATCCTG
GAAAAGATGGACGGCACCGAGGAACTGCTCGTGAAGCTGAACAGAGAGGACCTGCTGCGGAAGCAGCGGA
CCTTCGACAACGGCAGCATCCCCCACCAGATCCACCTGGGAGAGCTGCACGCCATTCTGCGGCGGCAGGA
AGATTTTTACCCATTCCTGAAGGACAACCGGGAAAAGATCGAGAAGATCCTGACCTTCCGCATCCCCTAC
TACGTGGGCCCTCTGGCCAGGGGAAACAGCAGATTCGCCTGGATGACCAGAAAGAGCGAGGAAACCATCA
CCCCCTGGAACTTCGAGGAAGTGGTGGACAAGGGCGCTTCCGCCCAGAGCTTCATCGAGCGGATGACCAA
CTTCGATAAGAACCTGCCCAACGAGAAGGTGCTGCCCAAGCACAGCCTGCTGTACGAGTACTTCACCGTG
TATAACGAGCTGACCAAAGTGAAATACGTGACCGAGGGAATGAGAAAGCCCGCCTTCCTGAGCGGCGAGC
AGAAAAAGGCCATCGTGGACCTGCTGTTCAAGACCAACCGGAAAGTGACCGTGAAGCAGCTGAAAGAGGA
CTACTTCAAGAAAATCGAGTGCTTCGACTCCGTGGAAATCTCCGGCGTGGAAGATCGGTTCAACGCCTCC
CTGGGCACATACCACGATCTGCTGAAAATTATCAAGGACAAGGACTTCCTGGACAATGAGGAAAACGAGG
ACATTCTGGAAGATATCGTGCTGACCCTGACACTGTTTGAGGACAGAGAGATGATCGAGGAACGGCTGAA
AACCTATGCCCACCTGTTCGACGACAAAGTGATGAAGCAGCTGAAGCGGCGGAGATACACCGGCTGGGGC
AGGCTGAGCCGGAAGCTGATCAACGGCATCCGGGACAAGCAGTCCGGCAAGACAATCCTGGATTTCCTGA
AGTCCGACGGCTTCGCCAACAGAAACTTCATGCAGCTGATCCACGACGACAGCCTGACCTTTAAAGAGGA
CATCCAGAAAGCCCAGGTGTCCGGCCAGGGCGATAGCCTGCACGAGCACATTGCCAATCTGGCCGGCAGC
CCCGCCATTAAGAAGGGCATCCTGCAGACAGTGAAGGTGGTGGACGAGCTCGTGAAAGTGATGGGCCGGC
ACAAGCCCGAGAACATCGTGATCGAAATGGCCAGAGAGAACCAGACCACCCAGAAGGGACAGAAGAACAG
CCGCGAGAGAATGAAGCGGATCGAAGAGGGCATCAAAGAGCTGGGCAGCCAGATCCTGAAAGAACACCCC
GTGGAAAACACCCAGCTGCAGAACGAGAAGCTGTACCTGTACTACCTGCAGAATGGGCGGGATATGTACG
TGGACCAGGAACTGGACATCAACCGGCTGTCCGACTACGATGTGGACCATATCGTGCCTCAGAGCTTTCT
GAAGGACGACTCCATCGACAACAAGGTGCTGACCAGAAGCGACAAGAACCGGGGCAAGAGCGACAACGTG
CCCTCCGAAGAGGTCGTGAAGAAGATGAAGAACTACTGGCGGCAGCTGCTGAACGCCAAGCTGATTACCC
AGAGAAAGTTCGACAATCTGACCAAGGCCGAGAGAGGCGGCCTGAGCGAACTGGATAAGGCCGGCTTCAT
CAAGAGACAGCTGGTGGAAACCCGGCAGATCACAAAGCACGTGGCACAGATCCTGGACTCCCGGATGAAC
ACTAAGTACGACGAGAATGACAAGCTGATCCGGGAAGTGAAAGTGATCACCCTGAAGTCCAAGCTGGTGT
CCGATTTCCGGAAGGATTTCCAGTTTTACAAAGTGCGCGAGATCAACAACTACCACCACGCCCACGACGC
CTACCTGAACGCCGTCGTGGGAACCGCCCTGATCAAAAAGTACCCTAAGCTGGAAAGCGAGTTCGTGTAC
GGCGACTACAAGGTGTACGACGTGCGGAAGATGATCGCCAAGAGCGAGCAGGAAATCGGCAAGGCTACCG
CCAAGTACTTCTTCTACAGCAACATCATGAACTTTTTCAAGACCGAGATTACCCTGGCCAACGGCGAGAT
CCGGAAGCGGCCTCTGATCGAGACAAACGGCGAAACCGGGGAGATCGTGTGGGATAAGGGCCGGGATTTT
GCCACCGTGCGGAAAGTGCTGAGCATGCCCCAAGTGAATATCGTGAAAAAGACCGAGGTGCAGACAGGCG
GCTTCAGCAAAGAGTCTATCCTGCCCAAGAGGAACAGCGATAAGCTGATCGCCAGAAAGAAGGACTGGGA
CCCTAAGAAGTACGGCGGCTTCGTCAGCCCCACCGTGGCCTATTCTGTGCTGGTGGTGGCCAAAGTGGAA
AAGGGCAAGTCCAAGAAACTGAAGAGTGTGAAAGAGCTGCTGGGGATCACCATCATGGAAAGAAGCAGCT
TCGAGAAGAATCCCATCGACTTTCTGGAAGCCAAGGGCTACAAAGAAGTGAAAAAGGACCTGATCATCAA
GCTGCCTAAGTACTCCCTGTTCGAGCTGGAAAACGGCCGGAAGAGAATGCTGGCCTCTGCCGGCGAACTG
CAGAAGGGAAACGAACTGGCCCTGCCCTCCAAATATGTGAACTTCCTGTACCTGGCCAGCCACTATGAGA
AGCTGAAGGGCTCCCCCGAGGATAATGAGCAGAAACAGCTGTTTGTGGAACAGCACAAGCACTACCTGGA
CGAGATCATCGAGCAGATCAGCGAGTTCTCCAAGAGAGTGATCCTGGCCGACGCTAATCTGGACAAAGTG
CTGTCCGCCTACAACAAGCACCGGGATAAGCCCATCAGAGAGCAGGCCGAGAATATCATCCACCTGTTTA
CCCTGACCAATCTGGGAGCCCCTGCCGCCTTCAAGTACTTTGACACCACCATCGACCGGAAGCAGTACAG
GAGCACCAAAGAGGTGCTGGACGCCACCCTGATCCACCAGAGCATCACCGGCCTGTACGAGACACGGATC
GACCTGTCTCAGCTGGGAGGCGACAAGCGTCCTGCTGCTACTAAGAAAGCTGGTCAAGCTAAGAAAAAGA
AAGCTAGCGGCAGCGGCGCCACCAACTTCAGCCTGCTGAAGCAGGCCGGCGACGTGGAGGAGAACCCCGG
CCCCATGACCGAGTACAAGCCCACGGTGCGCCTCGCCACCCGCGACGACGTCCCCAGGGCCGTACGCACC
CTCGCCGCCGCGTTCGCCGACTACCCCGCCACGCGCCACACCGTCGATCCGGACCGCCACATCGAGCGGG
TCACCGAGCTGCAAGAACTCTTCCTCACGCGCGTCGGGCTCGACATCGGCAAGGTGTGGGTCGCGGACGA
CGGCGCGGCCGTGGCGGTCTGGACCACGCCGGAGAGCGTCGAAGCGGGGGCGGTGTTCGCCGAGATCGGC
CCGCGCATGGCCGAGTTGAGCGGTTCCCGGCTGGCCGCGCAGCAACAGATGGAAGGCCTCCTGGCGCCGC
ACCGGCCCAAGGAGCCCGCGTGGTTCCTGGCCACCGTCGGAGTCTCGCCCGACCACCAGGGCAAGGGTCT
GGGCAGCGCCGTCGTGCTCCCCGGAGTGGAGGCGGCCGAGCGCGCCGGGGTGCCCGCCTTCCTGGAGACC
TCCGCGCCCCGCAACCTCCCCTTCTACGAGCGGCTCGGCTTCACCGTCACCGCCGACGTCGAGGTGCCCG
AAGGACCGCGCACCTGGTGCATGACCCGCAAGCCCGGTGCCTGAACGCGTTAAGTCGACAATCAACCTCT
GGATTACAAAATTTGTGAAAGATTGACTGGTATTCTTAACTATGTTGCTCCTTTTACGCTATGTGGATAC
GCTGCTTTAATGCCTTTGTATCATGCTATTGCTTCCCGTATGGCTTTCATTTTCTCCTCCTTGTATAAAT
CCTGGTTGCTGTCTCTTTATGAGGAGTTGTGGCCCGTTGTCAGGCAACGTGGCGTGGTGTGCACTGTGTT
TGCTGACGCAACCCCCACTGGTTGGGGCATTGCCACCACCTGTCAGCTCCTTTCCGGGACTTTCGCTTTC
CCCCTCCCTATTGCCACGGCGGAACTCATCGCCGCCTGCCTTGCCCGCTGCTGGACAGGGGCTCGGCTGT
TGGGCACTGACAATTCCGTGGTGTTGTCGGGGAAATCATCGTCCTTTCCTTGGCTGCTCGCCTGTGTTGC
CACCTGGATTCTGCGCGGGACGTCCTTCTGCTACGTCCCTTCGGCCCTCAATCCAGCGGACCTTCCTTCC
CGCGGCCTGCTGCCGGCTCTGCGGCCTCTTCCGCGTCTTCGCCTTCGCCCTCAGACGAGTCGGATCTCCC
TTTGGGCCGCCTCCCCGCGTCGACTTTAAGACCAATGACTTACAAGGCAGCTGTAGATCTTAGCCACTTT
TTAAAAGAAAAGGGGGGACTGGAAGGGCTAATTCACTCCCAACGAAGACAAGATCTGCTTTTTGCTTGTA
CTGGGTCTCTCTGGTTAGACCAGATCTGAGCCTGGGAGCTCTCTGGCTAACTAGGGAACCCACTGCTTAA
GCCTCAATAAAGCTTGCCTTGAGTGCTTCAAGTAGTGTGTGCCCGTCTGTTGTGTGACTCTGGTAACTAG
AGATCCCTCAGACCCTTTTAGTCAGTGTGGAAAATCTCTAGCAGTACGTATAGTAGTTCATGTCATCTTA
TTATTCAGTATTTATAACTTGCAAAGAAATGAATATCAGAGAGTGAGAGGAACTTGTTTATTGCAGCTTA
TAATGGTTACAAATAAAGCAATAGCATCACAAATTTCACAAATAAAGCATTTTTTTCACTGCATTCTAGT
TGTGGTTTGTCCAAACTCATCAATGTATCTTATCATGTCTGGCTCTAGCTATCCCGCCCCTAACTCCGCC
CATCCCGCCCCTAACTCCGCCCAGTTCCGCCCATTCTCCGCCCCATGGCTGACTAATTTTTTTTATTTAT
GCAGAGGCCGAGGCCGCCTCGGCCTCTGAGCTATTCCAGAAGTAGTGAGGAGGCTTTTTTGGAGGCCTAG
GGACGTACCCAATTCGCCCTATAGTGAGTCGTATTACGCGCGCTCACTGGCCGTCGTTTTACAACGTCGT
GACTGGGAAAACCCTGGCGTTACCCAACTTAATCGCCTTGCAGCACATCCCCCTTTCGCCAGCTGGCGTA
ATAGCGAAGAGGCCCGCACCGATCGCCCTTCCCAACAGTTGCGCAGCCTGAATGGCGAATGGG
[124 nt withheld, positions 8534-8657]
C
[91 nt withheld, positions 8659-8749]
A
[49 nt withheld, positions 8751-8799]
CCTTTGACGTTGGAGTCCACGTTCTTT
[37 nt withheld, positions 8827-8863]
ACCCTATCTCGGTCTATTCTTTTGATTTATAAGGGATTTTGCCGATTTCGGCCTATTGGTTAAAAAATGA
GCTGATTTAACAAAAATTTAACGCGAATTTTAACAAAATATTAACGCTTACAATTTAGGTGGCACTTTTC
GGGGAAATGTGCGCGGAACCCCTATTTGTTTATTTTTCTAAATACATTCAAATATGTATCCGCTCATGAG
ACAATAACCCTGATAAATGCTTCAATAATATTGAAAAAGGAAGAGTATGAGTATTCAACATTTCCGTGTC
GCCCTTATTCCCTTTTTTGCGGCATTTTGCCTTCCTGTTTTTGCTCACCCAGAAACGCTGGTGAAAGTAA
AAGATGCTGAAGATCAGTTGGGTGCACGAGTGGGTTACATCGAACTGGATCTCAACAGCGGTAAGATCCT
TGAGAGTTTTCGCCCCGAAGAACGTTTTCCAATGATGAGCACTTTTAAAGTTCTGCTATGTGGCGCGGTA
TTATCCCGTATTGACGCCGGGCAAGAGCAACTCGGTCGCCGCATACACTATTCTCAGAATGACTTGGTTG
AGTACTCACCAGTCACAGAAAAGCATCTTACGGATGGCATGACAGTAAGAGAATTATGCAGTGCTGCCAT
AACCATGAGTGATAACACTGCGGCCAACTTACTTCTGACAACGATCGGAGGACCGAAGGAGCTAACCGCT
TTTTTGCACAACATGGGGGATCATGTAACTCGCCTTGATCGTTGGGAACCGGAGCTGAATGAAGCCATAC
CAAACGACGAGCGTGACACCACGATGCCTGTAGCAATGGCAACAACGTTGCGCAAACTATTAACTGGCGA
ACTACTTACTCTAGCTTCCCGGCAACAATTAATAGACTGGATGGAGGCGGATAAAGTTGCAGGACCACTT
CTGCGCTCGGCCCTTCCGGCTGGCTGGTTTATTGCTGATAAATCTGGAGCCGGTGAGCGTGGGTCTCGCG
GTATCATTGCAGCACTGGGGCCAGATGGTAAGCCCTCCCGTATCGTAGTTATCTACACGACGGGGAGTCA
GGCAACTATGGATGAACGAAATAGACAGATCGCTGAGATAGGTGCCTCACTGATTAAGCATTGGTAACTG
TCAGACCAAGTTTACTCATATATACTTTAGATTGATTTAAAACTTCATTTTTAATTTAAAAGGATCTAGG
TGAAGATCCTTTTTGATAATCTCATGACCAAAATCCCTTAACGTGAGTTTTCGTTCCACTGAGCGTCAGA
CCCCGTAGAAAAGATCAAAGGATCTTCTTGAGATCCTTTTTTTCTGCGCGTAATCTGCTGCTTGCAAACA
AAAAAACCACCGCTACCAGCGGTGGTTTGTTTGCCGGATCAAGAGCTACCAACTCTTTTTCCGAAGGTAA
CTGGCTTCAGCAGAGCGCAGATACCAAATACTGTTCTTCTAGTGTAGCCGTAGTTAGGCCACCACTTCAA
GAACTCTGTAGCACCGCCTACATACCTCGCTCTGCTAATCCTGTTACCAGTGGCTGCTGCCAGTGGCGAT
AAGTCGTGTCTTACCGGGTTGGACTCAAGACGATAGTTACCGGATAAGGCGCAGCGGTCGGGCTGAACGG
GGGGTTCGTGCACACAGCCCAGCTTGGAGCGAACGACCTACACCGAACTGAGATACCTACAGCGTGAGCT
ATGAGAAAGCGCCACGCTTCCCGAAGGGAGAAAGGCGGACAGGTATCCGGTAAGCGGCAGGGTCGGAACA
GGAGAGCGCACGAGGGAGCTTCCAGGGGGAAACGCCTGGTATCTTTATAGTCCTGTCGGGTTTCGCCACC
TCTGACTTGAGCGTCGATTTTTGTGATGCTCGTCAGGGGGGCGGAGCCTATGGAAAAACGCCAGCAACGC
GGCCTTTTTACGGTTCCTGGCCTTTTGCTGGCCTTTTGCTCACATGTTCTTTCCTGCGTTATCCCCTGAT
TCTGTGGATAACCGTATTACCGCCTTTGAGTGAGCTGATACCGCTCGCCGCAGCCGAACGACCGAGCGCA
GCGAGTCAGTGAGCGAGGAAGCGGAAGAGCGCCCAATACGCAAACCGCCTCTCCCCGCGCGTTGGCCGAT
TCATTAATGCAGCTGGCACGACAGGTTTCCCGACTGGAAAGCGGGCAGTGAGCGCAACGCAATTAATGTG
AGTTAGCTCACTCATTAGGCACCCCAGGCTTTACACTTTATGCTTCCGGCTCGTATGTTGTGTGGAATTG
TGAGCGGATAACAATTTCACACAGGAAACAGCTATGACCATGATTACGCCAAGCGCGCAATTAACCCTCA
CTAAAGGGAACAAAAGCTGGAGCTGCAAGC
Features (pLannotate 1.2.2; 27 found; start..end, strand, type, name):
      5..231     +  promoter       RSV promoter: Rous sarcoma virus enhancer/promoter
    232..412     +  LTR            5' LTR (truncated): truncated 5' long terminal repeat (LTR) from HIV-1
    459..584     +  misc_feature   HIV-1 Ψ: packaging signal of human immunodeficiency virus type 1
    568..931     +  CDS            HIV-1 gag (fragment): gag protein from human immunodeficiency virus 1; gag
   1077..1310    +  misc_feature   RRE: The Rev response element (RRE) of HIV-1 allows for Rev-dependent mRNA export from the nucleus to the cytoplasm.
   1687..1713    +  CDS            Rev (fragment): human immunodeficiency virus 1 (HIV-1) Rev protein; rev; enhances nuclear export of unspliced and incompletely spliced viral mRNAs
   1723..1840    +  misc_feature   cPPT/CTS: central polypurine tract and central termination sequence of HIV-1
   1909..2120    +  promoter       EF-1α core promoter: core promoter for human elongation factor EF-1α
   2224..3825    +  CDS            Cas9(N): N-terminal portion of Streptococcus pyogenes Cas9 (Zetsche et al., 2015)
   3826..6324    +  CDS            Cas9(C): C-terminal portion of Streptococcus pyogenes Cas9 (Zetsche et al., 2015)
   6445..7044    +  CDS            PuroR (fragment): puromycin N-acetyltransferase; pac from Streptomyces; confers resistance to puromycin
   7060..7648    +  misc_feature   WPRE: woodchuck hepatitis virus posttranscriptional regulatory element
   7699..7718    +  misc_feature   cPPT/CTS (fragment): central polypurine tract and central termination sequence of HIV-1
   7720..7953    +  LTR            3' LTR (ΔU3): self-inactivating 3' long terminal repeat (LTR) from HIV-1
   8031..8152    +  polyA_signal   SV40 poly(A) signal: SV40 polyadenylation signal
   8192..8327    +  rep_origin     SV40 ori: SV40 origin of replication
   8348..8366    -  promoter       T7 promoter: promoter for bacteriophage T7 RNA polymerase
   8374..8529    +  CDS            lacZα (fragment): LacZα fragment of β-galactosidase; lacZ fragment
   8534..8962    +  rep_origin     f1 ori (sequence partly withheld): f1 bacteriophage origin of replication; arrow indicates direction of (+) strand synthesis
   9015..9119    +  promoter       AmpR promoter: bla
   9120..9980    +  CDS            AmpR: β-lactamase; bla; confers resistance to ampicillin, carbenicillin, and related antibiotics
  10151..10739   +  rep_origin     ori: high-copy-number ColE1/pMB1/pBR322/pUC origin of replication
  10922..11014   +  CDS            lacI (fragment): lac repressor; lacI; The lac repressor binds to the lac operator to inhibit transcription in E. coli. This inhibition can be relieved by adding lactose or isopropyl-β-D-thiogalactopyranoside (IPTG).
  11027..11048   +  protein_bind   CAP binding site: CAP binding activates transcription in the presence of cAMP. E. coli catabolite activator protein
  11063..11093   +  promoter       lac promoter: promoter for the E. coli lac operon
  11097..11119   +  protein_bind   lac operator (fragment): The lac repressor binds to the lac operator to inhibit transcription in E. coli. This inhibition can be relieved by adding lactose or isopropyl-β-D-thiogalactopyranoside (IPTG). lac repressor encoded by lacI
  11162..11180   +  promoter       T3 promoter: promoter for bacteriophage T3 RNA polymerase
