>Addgene plasmid #110851 | pLenti-VQRRA-P2A-Puro | addgene full sequence | sequence record 211425 | Addgene NGS Result
GCTTAATGTAGTCTTATGCAATACTCTTGTAGTCTTGCAACATGGTAACGATGAGTTAGCAACATGCCTT
ACAAGGAGAGAAAAAGCACCGTGCATGCCGATTGGTGGAAGTAAGGTGGTACGATCGTGCCTTATTAGGA
AGGCAACAGACGGGTCTGACATGGATTGGACGAACCACTGAATTGCCGCATTGCAGAGATATTGTATTTA
AGTGCCTAGCTCGATACATAAACGGGTCTCTCTGGTTAGACCAGATCTGAGCCTGGGAGCTCTCTGGCTA
ACTAGGGAACCCACTGCTTAAGCCTCAATAAAGCTTGCCTTGAGTGCTTCAAGTAGTGTGTGCCCGTCTG
TTGTGTGACTCTGGTAACTAGAGATCCCTCAGACCCTTTTAGTCAGTGTGGAAAATCTCTAGCAGTGGCG
CCCGAACAGGGACTTGAAAGCGAAAGGGAAACCAGAGGAGCTCTCTCGACGCAGGACTCGGCTTGCTGAA
GCGCGCACGGCAAGAGGCGAGGGGCGGCGACTGGTGAGTACGCCAAAAATTTTGACTAGCGGAGGCTAGA
AGGAGAGAGATGGGTGCGAGAGCGTCAGTATTAAGCGGGGGAGAATTAGATCGCGATGGGAAAAAATTCG
GTTAAGGCCAGGGGGAAAGAAAAAATATAAATTAAAACATATAGTATGGGCAAGCAGGGAGCTAGAACGA
TTCGCAGTTAATCCTGGCCTGTTAGAAACATCAGAAGGCTGTAGACAAATACTGGGACAGCTACAACCAT
CCCTTCAGACAGGATCAGAAGAACTTAGATCATTATATAATACAGTAGCAACCCTCTATTGTGTGCATCA
AAGGATAGAGATAAAAGACACCAAGGAAGCTTTAGACAAGATAGAGGAAGAGCAAAACAAAAGTAAGACC
ACCGCACAGCAAGCGGCCGCTGATCTTCAGACCTGGAGGAGGAGATATGAGGGACAATTGGAGAAGTGAA
TTATATAAATATAAAGTAGTAAAAATTGAACCATTAGGAGTAGCACCCACCAAGGCAAAGAGAAGAGTGG
TGCAGAGAGAAAAAAGAGCAGTGGGAATAGGAGCTTTGTTCCTTGGGTTCTTGGGAGCAGCAGGAAGCAC
TATGGGCGCAGCGTCAATGACGCTGACGGTACAGGCCAGACAATTATTGTCTGGTATAGTGCAGCAGCAG
AACAATTTGCTGAGGGCTATTGAGGCGCAACAGCATCTGTTGCAACTCACAGTCTGGGGCATCAAGCAGC
TCCAGGCAAGAATCCTGGCTGTGGAAAGATACCTAAAGGATCAACAGCTCCTGGGGATTTGGGGTTGCTC
TGGAAAACTCATTTGCACCACTGCTGTGCCTTGGAATGCTAGTTGGAGTAATAAATCTCTGGAACAGATT
TGGAATCACACGACCTGGATGGAGTGGGACAGAGAAATTAACAATTACACAAGCTTAATACACTCCTTAA
TTGAAGAATCGCAAAACCAGCAAGAAAAGAATGAACAAGAATTATTGGAATTAGATAAATGGGCAAGTTT
GTGGAATTGGTTTAACATAACAAATTGGCTGTGGTATATAAAATTATTCATAATGATAGTAGGAGGCTTG
GTAGGTTTAAGAATAGTTTTTGCTGTACTTTCTATAGTGAATAGAGTTAGGCAGGGATATTCACCATTAT
CGTTTCAGACCCACCTCCCAACCCCGAGGGGACCCAGACCACAATTTTAAAAGAAAAGGGGGGATTGGGG
GGTACAGTGCAGGGGAAAGAATAGTAGACATAATAGCAACAGACATACAAACTAAAGAATTACAAAAACA
AATTACAAAAATTCAAAATTTTCGGGTTTATTACAGGGACAGCAGAGATCCACTTTGGCGCCGGCTCGAG
TGGCTCCGGTGCCCGTCAGTGGGCAGAGCGCACATCGCCCACAGTCCCCGAGAAGTTGGGGGGAGGGGTC
GGCAATTGAACCGGTGCCTAGAGAAGGTGGCGCGGGGTAAACTGGGAAAGTGATGTCGTGTACTGGCTCC
GCCTTTTTCCCGAGGGTGGGGGAGAACCGTATATAAGTGCAGTAGTCGCCGTGAACGTTCTTTTTCGCAA
CGGGTTTGCCGCCAGAACACAGGTGTCGTGACGCGGGATCCGCCACCATGGATTACAAAGACGATGACGA
TAAGATGGCCCCAAAGAAGAAGCGGAAGGTCGGTATCCACGGAGTCCCAGCAGCCGACAAGAAGTACAGC
ATCGGCCTGGACATCGGCACCAACTCTGTGGGCTGGGCCGTGATCACCGACGAGTACAAGGTGCCCAGCA
AGAAATTCAAGGTGCTGGGCAACACCGACCGGCACAGCATCAAGAAGAACCTGATCGGAGCCCTGCTGTT
CGACAGCGGCGAAACAGCCGAGGCCACCCGGCTGAAGAGAACCGCCAGAAGAAGATACACCAGACGGAAG
AACCGGATCTGCTATCTGCAAGAGATCTTCAGCAACGAGATGGCCAAGGTGGACGACAGCTTCTTCCACA
GACTGGAAGAGTCCTTCCTGGTGGAAGAGGATAAGAAGCACGAGCGGCACCCCATCTTCGGCAACATCGT
GGACGAGGTGGCCTACCACGAGAAGTACCCCACCATCTACCACCTGAGAAAGAAACTGGTGGACAGCACC
GACAAGGCCGACCTGCGGCTGATCTATCTGGCCCTGGCCCACATGATCAAGTTCCGGGGCCACTTCCTGA
TCGAGGGCGACCTGAACCCCGACAACAGCGACGTGGACAAGCTGTTCATCCAGCTGGTGCAGACCTACAA
CCAGCTGTTCGAGGAAAACCCCATCAACGCCAGCGGCGTGGACGCCAAGGCCATCCTGTCTGCCAGACTG
AGCAAGAGCAGACGGCTGGAAAATCTGATCGCCCAGCTGCCCGGCGAGAAGAAGAATGGCCTGTTCGGAA
ACCTGATTGCCCTGAGCCTGGGCCTGACCCCCAACTTCAAGAGCAACTTCGACCTGGCCGAGGATGCCAA
ACTGCAGCTGAGCAAGGACACCTACGACGACGACCTGGACAACCTGCTGGCCCAGATCGGCGACCAGTAC
GCCGACCTGTTTCTGGCCGCCAAGAACCTGTCCGACGCCATCCTGCTGAGCGACATCCTGAGAGTGAACA
CCGAGATCACCAAGGCCCCCCTGAGCGCCTCTATGATCAAGAGATACGACGAGCACCACCAGGACCTGAC
CCTGCTGAAAGCTCTCGTGCGGCAGCAGCTGCCTGAGAAGTACAAAGAGATTTTCTTCGACCAGAGCAAG
AACGGCTACGCCGGCTACATTGACGGCGGAGCCAGCCAGGAAGAGTTCTACAAGTTCATCAAGCCCATCC
TGGAAAAGATGGACGGCACCGAGGAACTGCTCGTGAAGCTGAACAGAGAGGACCTGCTGCGGAAGCAGCG
GACCTTCGACAACGGCAGCATCCCCCACCAGATCCACCTGGGAGAGCTGCACGCCATTCTGCGGCGGCAG
GAAGATTTTTACCCATTCCTGAAGGACAACCGGGAAAAGATCGAGAAGATCCTGACCTTCCGCATCCCCT
ACTACGTGGGCCCTCTGGCCAGGGGAAACAGCAGATTCGCCTGGATGACCAGAAAGAGCGAGGAAACCAT
CACCCCCTGGAACTTCGAGGAAGTGGTGGACAAGGGCGCTTCCGCCCAGAGCTTCATCGAGCGGATGACC
AACTTCGATAAGAACCTGCCCAACGAGAAGGTGCTGCCCAAGCACAGCCTGCTGTACGAGTACTTCACCG
TGTATAACGAGCTGACCAAAGTGAAATACGTGACCGAGGGAATGAGAAAGCCCGCCTTCCTGAGCGGCGA
GCAGAAAAAGGCCATCGTGGACCTGCTGTTCAAGACCAACCGGAAAGTGACCGTGAAGCAGCTGAAAGAG
GACTACTTCAAGAAAATCGAGTGCTTCGACTCCGTGGAAATCTCCGGCGTGGAAGATCGGTTCAACGCCT
CCCTGGGCACATACCACGATCTGCTGAAAATTATCAAGGACAAGGACTTCCTGGACAATGAGGAAAACGA
GGACATTCTGGAAGATATCGTGCTGACCCTGACACTGTTTGAGGACAGAGAGATGATCGAGGAACGGCTG
AAAACCTATGCCCACCTGTTCGACGACAAAGTGATGAAGCAGCTGAAGCGGCGGAGATACACCGGCTGGG
GCAGGCTGAGCCGGAAGCTGATCAACGGCATCCGGGACAAGCAGTCCGGCAAGACAATCCTGGATTTCCT
GAAGTCCGACGGCTTCGCCAACAGAAACTTCATGCAGCTGATCCACGACGACAGCCTGACCTTTAAAGAG
GACATCCAGAAAGCCCAGGTGTCCGGCCAGGGCGATAGCCTGCACGAGCACATTGCCAATCTGGCCGGCA
GCCCCGCCATTAAGAAGGGCATCCTGCAGACAGTGAAGGTGGTGGACGAGCTCGTGAAAGTGATGGGCCG
GCACAAGCCCGAGAACATCGTGATCGAAATGGCCAGAGAGAACCAGACCACCCAGAAGGGACAGAAGAAC
AGCCGCGAGAGAATGAAGCGGATCGAAGAGGGCATCAAAGAGCTGGGCAGCCAGATCCTGAAAGAACACC
CCGTGGAAAACACCCAGCTGCAGAACGAGAAGCTGTACCTGTACTACCTGCAGAATGGGCGGGATATGTA
CGTGGACCAGGAACTGGACATCAACCGGCTGTCCGACTACGATGTGGACCATATCGTGCCTCAGAGCTTT
CTGAAGGACGACTCCATCGACAACAAGGTGCTGACCAGAAGCGACAAGAACCGGGGCAAGAGCGACAACG
TGCCCTCCGAAGAGGTCGTGAAGAAGATGAAGAACTACTGGCGGCAGCTGCTGAACGCCAAGCTGATTAC
CCAGAGAAAGTTCGACAATCTGACCAAGGCCGAGAGAGGCGGCCTGAGCGAACTGGATAAGGCCGGCTTC
ATCAAGAGACAGCTGGTGGAAACCCGGCAGATCACAAAGCACGTGGCACAGATCCTGGACTCCCGGATGA
ACACTAAGTACGACGAGAATGACAAGCTGATCCGGGAAGTGAAAGTGATCACCCTGAAGTCCAAGCTGGT
GTCCGATTTCCGGAAGGATTTCCAGTTTTACAAAGTGCGCGAGATCAACAACTACCACCACGCCCACGAC
GCCTACCTGAACGCCGTCGTGGGAACCGCCCTGATCAAAAAGTACCCTAAGCTGGAAAGCGAGTTCGTGT
ACGGCGACTACAAGGTGTACGACGTGCGGAAGATGATCGCCAAGAGCGAGCAGGAAATCGGCAAGGCTAC
CGCCAAGTACTTCTTCTACAGCAACATCATGAACTTTTTCAAGACCGAGATTACCCTGGCCAACGGCGAG
ATCCGGAAGCGGCCTCTGATCGAGACAAACGGCGAAACCGGGGAGATCGTGTGGGATAAGGGCCGGGATT
TTGCCACCGTGCGGAAAGTGCTGAGCATGCCCCAAGTGAATATCGTGAAAAAGACCGAGGTGCAGACAGG
CGGCTTCAGCAAAGAGTCTATCCTGCCCAAGAGGAACAGCGATAAGCTGATCGCCAGAAAGAAGGACTGG
GACCCTAAGAAGTACGGCGGCTTCGTCAGCCCCACCGTGGCCTATTCTGTGCTGGTGGTGGCCAAAGTGG
AAAAGGGCAAGTCCAAGAAACTGAAGAGTGTGAAAGAGCTGCTGGGGATCACCATCATGGAAAGAAGCAG
CTTCGAGAAGAATCCCATCGACTTTCTGGAAGCCAAGGGCTACAAAGAAGTGAAAAAGGACCTGATCATC
AAGCTGCCTAAGTACTCCCTGTTCGAGCTGGAAAACGGCCGGAAGAGAATGCTGGCCTCTGCCGGCGAAC
TGCAGAAGGGAAACGAACTGGCCCTGCCCTCCAAATATGTGAACTTCCTGTACCTGGCCAGCCACTATGA
GAAGCTGAAGGGCTCCCCCGAGGATAATGAGCAGAAACAGCTGTTTGTGGAACAGCACAAGCACTACCTG
GACGAGATCATCGAGCAGATCAGCGAGTTCTCCAAGAGAGTGATCCTGGCCGACGCTAATCTGGACAAAG
TGCTGTCCGCCTACAACAAGCACCGGGATAAGCCCATCAGAGAGCAGGCCGAGAATATCATCCACCTGTT
TACCCTGACCAATCTGGGAGCCCCTGCCGCCTTCAAGTACTTTGACACCACCATCGACCGGAAGCAGTAC
AGGAGCACCAAAGAGGTGCTGGACGCCACCCTGATCCACCAGAGCATCACCGGCCTGTACGAGACACGGA
TCGACCTGTCTCAGCTGGGAGGCGACAAGCGTCCTGCTGCTACTAAGAAAGCTGGTCAAGCTAAGAAAAA
GAAAGCTAGCGGCAGCGGCGCCACCAACTTCAGCCTGCTGAAGCAGGCCGGCGACGTGGAGGAGAACCCC
GGCCCCATGACCGAGTACAAGCCCACGGTGCGCCTCGCCACCCGCGACGACGTCCCCAGGGCCGTACGCA
CCCTCGCCGCCGCGTTCGCCGACTACCCCGCCACGCGCCACACCGTCGATCCGGACCGCCACATCGAGCG
GGTCACCGAGCTGCAAGAACTCTTCCTCACGCGCGTCGGGCTCGACATCGGCAAGGTGTGGGTCGCGGAC
GACGGCGCCGCGGTGGCGGTCTGGACCACGCCGGAGAGCGTCGAAGCGGGGGCGGTGTTCGCCGAGATCG
GCCCGCGCATGGCCGAGTTGAGCGGTTCCCGGCTGGCCGCGCAGCAACAGATGGAAGGCCTCCTGGCGCC
GCACCGGCCCAAGGAGCCCGCGTGGTTCCTGGCCACCGTCGGAGTCTCGCCCGACCACCAGGGCAAGGGT
CTGGGCAGCGCCGTCGTGCTCCCCGGAGTGGAGGCGGCCGAGCGCGCCGGGGTGCCCGCCTTCCTGGAGA
CCTCCGCGCCCCGCAACCTCCCCTTCTACGAGCGGCTCGGCTTCACCGTCACCGCCGACGTCGAGGTGCC
CGAAGGACCGCGCACCTGGTGCATGACCCGCAAGCCCGGTGCCTGAACGCGTTAAGTCGACAATCAACCT
CTGGATTACAAAATTTGTGAAAGATTGACTGGTATTCTTAACTATGTTGCTCCTTTTACGCTATGTGGAT
ACGCTGCTTTAATGCCTTTGTATCATGCTATTGCTTCCCGTATGGCTTTCATTTTCTCCTCCTTGTATAA
ATCCTGGTTGCTGTCTCTTTATGAGGAGTTGTGGCCCGTTGTCAGGCAACGTGGCGTGGTGTGCACTGTG
TTTGCTGACGCAACCCCCACTGGTTGGGGCATTGCCACCACCTGTCAGCTCCTTTCCGGGACTTTCGCTT
TCCCCCTCCCTATTGCCACGGCGGAACTCATCGCCGCCTGCCTTGCCCGCTGCTGGACAGGGGCTCGGCT
GTTGGGCACTGACAATTCCGTGGTGTTGTCGGGGAAATCATCGTCCTTTCCTTGGCTGCTCGCCTGTGTT
GCCACCTGGATTCTGCGCGGGACGTCCTTCTGCTACGTCCCTTCGGCCCTCAATCCAGCGGACCTTCCTT
CCCGCGGCCTGCTGCCGGCTCTGCGGCCTCTTCCGCGTCTTCGCCTTCGCCCTCAGACGAGTCGGATCTC
CCTTTGGGCCGCCTCCCCGCGTCGACTTTAAGACCAATGACTTACAAGGCAGCTGTAGATCTTAGCCACT
TTTTAAAAGAAAAGGGGGGACTGGAAGGGCTAATTCACTCCCAACGAAGACAAGATCTGCTTTTTGCTTG
TACTGGGTCTCTCTGGTTAGACCAGATCTGAGCCTGGGAGCTCTCTGGCTAACTAGGGAACCCACTGCTT
AAGCCTCAATAAAGCTTGCCTTGAGTGCTTCAAGTAGTGTGTGCCCGTCTGTTGTGTGACTCTGGTAACT
AGAGATCCCTCAGACCCTTTTAGTCAGTGTGGAAAATCTCTAGCAGTACGTATAGTAGTTCATGTCATCT
TATTATTCAGTATTTATAACTTGCAAAGAAATGAATATCAGAGAGTGAGAGGAACTTGTTTATTGCAGCT
TATAATGGTTACAAATAAAGCAATAGCATCACAAATTTCACAAATAAAGCATTTTTTTCACTGCATTCTA
GTTGTGGTTTGTCCAAACTCATCAATGTATCTTATCATGTCTGGCTCTAGCTATCCCGCCCCTAACTCCG
CCCATCCCGCCCCTAACTCCGCCCAGTTCCGCCCATTCTCCGCCCCATGGCTGACTAATTTTTTTTATTT
ATGCAGAGGCCGAGGCCGCCTCGGCCTCTGAGCTATTCCAGAAGTAGTGAGGAGGCTTTTTTGGAGGCCT
AGGGACGTACCCAATTCGCCCTATAGTGAGTCGTATTACGCGCGCTCACTGGCCGTCGTTTTACAACGTC
GTGACTGGGAAAACCCTGGCGTTACCCAACTTAATCGCCTTGCAGCACATCCCCCTTTCGCCAGCTGGCG
TAATAGCGAAGAGGCCCGCACCGATCGCCCTTCCCAACAGTTGCGCAGCCTGAATGGCGAATGGG
[124 nt withheld, positions 8536-8659]
C
[91 nt withheld, positions 8661-8751]
A
[49 nt withheld, positions 8753-8801]
CCTTTGACGTTGGAGTCCACGTTCTTT
[37 nt withheld, positions 8829-8865]
ACCCTATCTCGGTCTATTCTTTTGATTTATAAGGGATTTTGCCGATTTCGGCCTATTGGTTAAAAAATGA
GCTGATTTAACAAAAATTTAACGCGAATTTTAACAAAATATTAACGCTTACAATTTAGGTGGCACTTTTC
GGGGAAATGTGCGCGGAACCCCTATTTGTTTATTTTTCTAAATACATTCAAATATGTATCCGCTCATGAG
ACAATAACCCTGATAAATGCTTCAATAATATTGAAAAAGGAAGAGTATGAGTATTCAACATTTCCGTGTC
GCCCTTATTCCCTTTTTTGCGGCATTTTGCCTTCCTGTTTTTGCTCACCCAGAAACGCTGGTGAAAGTAA
AAGATGCTGAAGATCAGTTGGGTGCACGAGTGGGTTACATCGAACTGGATCTCAACAGCGGTAAGATCCT
TGAGAGTTTTCGCCCCGAAGAACGTTTTCCAATGATGAGCACTTTTAAAGTTCTGCTATGTGGCGCGGTA
TTATCCCGTATTGACGCCGGGCAAGAGCAACTCGGTCGCCGCATACACTATTCTCAGAATGACTTGGTTG
AGTACTCACCAGTCACAGAAAAGCATCTTACGGATGGCATGACAGTAAGAGAATTATGCAGTGCTGCCAT
AACCATGAGTGATAACACTGCGGCCAACTTACTTCTGACAACGATCGGAGGACCGAAGGAGCTAACCGCT
TTTTTGCACAACATGGGGGATCATGTAACTCGCCTTGATCGTTGGGAACCGGAGCTGAATGAAGCCATAC
CAAACGACGAGCGTGACACCACGATGCCTGTAGCAATGGCAACAACGTTGCGCAAACTATTAACTGGCGA
ACTACTTACTCTAGCTTCCCGGCAACAATTAATAGACTGGATGGAGGCGGATAAAGTTGCAGGACCACTT
CTGCGCTCGGCCCTTCCGGCTGGCTGGTTTATTGCTGATAAATCTGGAGCCGGTGAGCGTGGGTCTCGCG
GTATCATTGCAGCACTGGGGCCAGATGGTAAGCCCTCCCGTATCGTAGTTATCTACACGACGGGGAGTCA
GGCAACTATGGATGAACGAAATAGACAGATCGCTGAGATAGGTGCCTCACTGATTAAGCATTGGTAACTG
TCAGACCAAGTTTACTCATATATACTTTAGATTGATTTAAAACTTCATTTTTAATTTAAAAGGATCTAGG
TGAAGATCCTTTTTGATAATCTCATGACCAAAATCCCTTAACGTGAGTTTTCGTTCCACTGAGCGTCAGA
CCCCGTAGAAAAGATCAAAGGATCTTCTTGAGATCCTTTTTTTCTGCGCGTAATCTGCTGCTTGCAAACA
AAAAAACCACCGCTACCAGCGGTGGTTTGTTTGCCGGATCAAGAGCTACCAACTCTTTTTCCGAAGGTAA
CTGGCTTCAGCAGAGCGCAGATACCAAATACTGTTCTTCTAGTGTAGCCGTAGTTAGGCCACCACTTCAA
GAACTCTGTAGCACCGCCTACATACCTCGCTCTGCTAATCCTGTTACCAGTGGCTGCTGCCAGTGGCGAT
AAGTCGTGTCTTACCGGGTTGGACTCAAGACGATAGTTACCGGATAAGGCGCAGCGGTCGGGCTGAACGG
GGGGTTCGTGCACACAGCCCAGCTTGGAGCGAACGACCTACACCGAACTGAGATACCTACAGCGTGAGCT
ATGAGAAAGCGCCACGCTTCCCGAAGGGAGAAAGGCGGACAGGTATCCGGTAAGCGGCAGGGTCGGAACA
GGAGAGCGCACGAGGGAGCTTCCAGGGGGAAACGCCTGGTATCTTTATAGTCCTGTCGGGTTTCGCCACC
TCTGACTTGAGCGTCGATTTTTGTGATGCTCGTCAGGGGGGCGGAGCCTATGGAAAAACGCCAGCAACGC
GGCCTTTTTACGGTTCCTGGCCTTTTGCTGGCCTTTTGCTCACATGTTCTTTCCTGCGTTATCCCCTGAT
TCTGTGGATAACCGTATTACCGCCTTTGAGTGAGCTGATACCGCTCGCCGCAGCCGAACGACCGAGCGCA
GCGAGTCAGTGAGCGAGGAAGCGGAAGAGCGCCCAATACGCAAACCGCCTCTCCCCGCGCGTTGGCCGAT
TCATTAATGCAGCTGGCACGACAGGTTTCCCGACTGGAAAGCGGGCAGTGAGCGCAACGCAATTAATGTG
AGTTAGCTCACTCATTAGGCACCCCAGGCTTTACACTTTATGCTTCCGGCTCGTATGTTGTGTGGAATTG
TGAGCGGATAACAATTTCACACAGGAAACAGCTATGACCATGATTACGCCAAGCGCGCAATTAACCCTCA
CTAAAGGGAACAAAAGCTGGAGCTGCAA
Features (pLannotate 1.2.2; 27 found; start..end, strand, type, name):
      7..233     +  promoter       RSV promoter: Rous sarcoma virus enhancer/promoter
    234..414     +  LTR            5' LTR (truncated): truncated 5' long terminal repeat (LTR) from HIV-1
    461..586     +  misc_feature   HIV-1 Ψ: packaging signal of human immunodeficiency virus type 1
    570..933     +  CDS            HIV-1 gag (fragment): gag protein from human immunodeficiency virus 1; gag
   1079..1312    +  misc_feature   RRE: The Rev response element (RRE) of HIV-1 allows for Rev-dependent mRNA export from the nucleus to the cytoplasm.
   1689..1715    +  CDS            Rev (fragment): human immunodeficiency virus 1 (HIV-1) Rev protein; rev; enhances nuclear export of unspliced and incompletely spliced viral mRNAs
   1725..1842    +  misc_feature   cPPT/CTS: central polypurine tract and central termination sequence of HIV-1
   1911..2122    +  promoter       EF-1α core promoter: core promoter for human elongation factor EF-1α
   2226..3827    +  CDS            Cas9(N): N-terminal portion of Streptococcus pyogenes Cas9 (Zetsche et al., 2015)
   3828..6326    +  CDS            Cas9(C): C-terminal portion of Streptococcus pyogenes Cas9 (Zetsche et al., 2015)
   6447..7046    +  CDS            PuroR (fragment): puromycin N-acetyltransferase; pac from Streptomyces; confers resistance to puromycin
   7062..7650    +  misc_feature   WPRE: woodchuck hepatitis virus posttranscriptional regulatory element
   7701..7720    +  misc_feature   cPPT/CTS (fragment): central polypurine tract and central termination sequence of HIV-1
   7722..7955    +  LTR            3' LTR (ΔU3): self-inactivating 3' long terminal repeat (LTR) from HIV-1
   8033..8154    +  polyA_signal   SV40 poly(A) signal: SV40 polyadenylation signal
   8194..8329    +  rep_origin     SV40 ori: SV40 origin of replication
   8350..8368    -  promoter       T7 promoter: promoter for bacteriophage T7 RNA polymerase
   8376..8531    +  CDS            lacZα (fragment): LacZα fragment of β-galactosidase; lacZ fragment
   8536..8964    +  rep_origin     f1 ori (sequence partly withheld): f1 bacteriophage origin of replication; arrow indicates direction of (+) strand synthesis
   9017..9121    +  promoter       AmpR promoter: bla
   9122..9982    +  CDS            AmpR: β-lactamase; bla; confers resistance to ampicillin, carbenicillin, and related antibiotics
  10153..10741   +  rep_origin     ori: high-copy-number ColE1/pMB1/pBR322/pUC origin of replication
  10924..11016   +  CDS            lacI (fragment): lac repressor; lacI; The lac repressor binds to the lac operator to inhibit transcription in E. coli. This inhibition can be relieved by adding lactose or isopropyl-β-D-thiogalactopyranoside (IPTG).
  11029..11050   +  protein_bind   CAP binding site: CAP binding activates transcription in the presence of cAMP. E. coli catabolite activator protein
  11065..11095   +  promoter       lac promoter: promoter for the E. coli lac operon
  11099..11121   +  protein_bind   lac operator (fragment): The lac repressor binds to the lac operator to inhibit transcription in E. coli. This inhibition can be relieved by adding lactose or isopropyl-β-D-thiogalactopyranoside (IPTG). lac repressor encoded by lacI
  11164..11182   +  promoter       T3 promoter: promoter for bacteriophage T3 RNA polymerase
