[The description below was written by a language model from this plasmid's Addgene catalogue record and pLannotate feature annotations shown in this document.]
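Description:
pLenti-VQRRA-P2A-Puro is a third-generation-style, self-inactivating HIV-1 lentiviral transfer vector adapted from lentiCRISPRv1, built for constitutive expression of a Cas9 variant in mammalian cells. The viral genome is transcribed from an RSV promoter fused to a truncated 5' LTR and carries the Ψ packaging signal (running into a gag fragment), the Rev response element for nuclear export of the unspliced RNA, and a cPPT/CTS. It ends in a ΔU3 3' LTR, which inactivates LTR promoter activity after integration, followed by an SV40 poly(A) signal. In bacteria the roughly 11.2 kb plasmid is maintained through a ColE1/pUC-type origin with ampicillin resistance. The record lists it as low copy and grown in a recombination-deficient strain, as is common for LTR-containing plasmids. An f1 ori, an SV40 ori and lac/T7/T3 remnants from the parental cloning vector are also present.

The payload is driven by the short EF-1α core promoter (EF1s) and encodes a codon-optimized, synthetic Streptococcus pyogenes Cas9 carrying D1135V, R1335Q and T1337R, with an N-terminal FLAG tag and an N-terminal NLS. The annotation software splits the open reading frame into Cas9(N) and Cas9(C) segments, but they are contiguous. The FLAG, NLS and P2A elements are not annotated individually. As the name indicates, a P2A self-cleaving peptide links Cas9 to puromycin N-acetyltransferase, so both proteins come from one transcript and puromycin selection enriches for Cas9-expressing cells. A downstream WPRE enhances transcript expression. No sgRNA cassette is annotated, so guides would have to be supplied separately. The substitutions correspond to the known VQR set that alters PAM recognition, though the record does not state the PAM preference or explain the "RA" suffix. The depositor and repository sequences agree in length and feature content. The construct is intended for making stable Cas9-variant cell lines or organoids.
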