Addgene plasmid #110851: pLenti-VQRRA-P2A-Puro
Purpose: Lentiviral vector for constitutive expression of Cas9-VQRRA in mammalian cells (codon optimized)
Depositing lab: Lukas Dow. Depositing organization: Cornell University. Publication: Optimized base editors enable efficient editing in cells, organoids and mice. Zafra MP, Schatoff EM, Katti A, Foronda M, Breinig M, Schweitzer AY, Simon A, Han T, Goswami S, Montgomery E, Thibado J, Kastenhuber ER, Sanchez-Rivera FJ, Shi J, Vakoc CR, Lowe SW, Tschaharganeh DF, Dow LE. Nat Biotechnol. 2018 Jul 3. pii: nbt.4194. doi: 10.1038/nbt.4194. PubMed 29969439.
Backbone
  Vector backbone: Adapted from lentiCRISPRv1
  Backbone size w/o insert (bp): 6296
  Vector type: Lentiviral
  Selectable markers: Puromycin
Growth in bacteria
  Bacterial resistance: Ampicillin, 100 μg/mL
  Growth temperature: 30°C
  Growth strain: NEB Stable
  Copy number: Low Copy
Gene/Insert
  Gene/Insert name: Cas9-VQRRA (alt name: VQRRA)
  Species: Synthetic
  Insert size (bp): 4227
  Mutation: D1135V, R1335Q, T1337R and NLS sequence at the N-terminus
  Promoter: EF1s
  Tag / fusion protein: FLAG (N terminal on insert)
  Cloning method: Gibson Cloning
  Sequencing primers: 5′ TAAGTGCAGTAGTCGCCGTG; 3′ TTAAGAATACCAGTCAATCTTTC
Terms and licenses: Academic/Nonprofit Terms; Industry Terms: Not Available to Industry
How to cite: pLenti-VQRRA-P2A-Puro was a gift from Lukas Dow (Addgene plasmid # 110851 ; http://n2t.net/addgene:110851 ; RRID:Addgene_110851)
